>Addgene plasmid #118205 | lentiSAMv2 rs11257655-guide2 | addgene full sequence | sequence record 239630 | Addgene NGS Result
GTTTTAGAGCTAGGCCAACATGAGGATCACCCATGTCTGCAGGGCCTAGCAAGTTAAAATAAGGCTAGTC
CGTTATCAACTTGGCCAACATGAGGATCACCCATGTCTGCAGGGCCAAGTGGCACCGAGTCGGTGCTTTT
TTTGGATCCTAGGTCTTGAAAGGAGTGGGAATTGGCTCCGGTGCCCGTCAGTGGGCAGAGCGCACATCGC
CCACAGTCCCCGAGAAGTTGGGGGGAGGGGTCGGCAATTGATCCGGTGCCTAGAGAAGGTGGCGCGGGGT
AAACTGGGAAAGTGATGTCGTGTACTGGCTCCGCCTTTTTCCCGAGGGTGGGGGAGAACCGTATATAAGT
GCAGTAGTCGCCGTGAACGTTCTTTTTCGCAACGGGTTTGCCGCCAGAACACAGGCGTACGGCCACCATG
AAAAGGCCGGCGGCCACGAAAAAGGCCGGCCAGGCAAAAAAGAAAAAGGACAAGAAGTACAGCATCGGCC
TGGCCATCGGCACCAACTCTGTGGGCTGGGCCGTGATCACCGACGAGTACAAGGTGCCCAGCAAGAAATT
CAAGGTGCTGGGCAACACCGACCGGCACAGCATCAAGAAGAACCTGATCGGAGCCCTGCTGTTCGACAGC
GGCGAAACAGCCGAGGCCACCCGGCTGAAGAGAACCGCCAGAAGAAGATACACCAGACGGAAGAACCGGA
TCTGCTATCTGCAAGAGATCTTCAGCAACGAGATGGCCAAGGTGGACGACAGCTTCTTCCACAGACTGGA
AGAGTCCTTCCTGGTGGAAGAGGATAAGAAGCACGAGCGGCACCCCATCTTCGGCAACATCGTGGACGAG
GTGGCCTACCACGAGAAGTACCCCACCATCTACCACCTGAGAAAGAAACTGGTGGACAGCACCGACAAGG
CCGACCTGCGGCTGATCTATCTGGCCCTGGCCCACATGATCAAGTTCCGGGGCCACTTCCTGATCGAGGG
CGACCTGAACCCCGACAACAGCGACGTGGACAAGCTGTTCATCCAGCTGGTGCAGACCTACAACCAGCTG
TTCGAGGAAAACCCCATCAACGCCAGCGGCGTGGACGCCAAGGCCATCCTGTCTGCCAGACTGAGCAAGA
GCAGACGGCTGGAAAATCTGATCGCCCAGCTGCCCGGCGAGAAGAAGAATGGCCTGTTCGGCAACCTGAT
TGCCCTGAGCCTGGGCCTGACCCCCAACTTCAAGAGCAACTTCGACCTGGCCGAGGATGCCAAACTGCAG
CTGAGCAAGGACACCTACGACGACGACCTGGACAACCTGCTGGCCCAGATCGGCGACCAGTACGCCGACC
TGTTTCTGGCCGCCAAGAACCTGTCCGACGCCATCCTGCTGAGCGACATCCTGAGAGTGAACACCGAGAT
CACCAAGGCCCCCCTGAGCGCCTCTATGATCAAGAGATACGACGAGCACCACCAGGACCTGACCCTGCTG
AAAGCTCTCGTGCGGCAGCAGCTGCCTGAGAAGTACAAAGAGATTTTCTTCGACCAGAGCAAGAACGGCT
ACGCCGGCTACATTGACGGCGGAGCCAGCCAGGAAGAGTTCTACAAGTTCATCAAGCCCATCCTGGAAAA
GATGGACGGCACCGAGGAACTGCTCGTGAAGCTGAACAGAGAGGACCTGCTGCGGAAGCAGCGGACCTTC
GACAACGGCAGCATCCCCCACCAGATCCACCTGGGAGAGCTGCACGCCATTCTGCGGCGGCAGGAAGATT
TTTACCCATTCCTGAAGGACAACCGGGAAAAGATCGAGAAGATCCTGACCTTCCGCATCCCCTACTACGT
GGGCCCTCTGGCCAGGGGAAACAGCAGATTCGCCTGGATGACCAGAAAGAGCGAGGAAACCATCACCCCC
TGGAACTTCGAGGAAGTGGTGGACAAGGGCGCTTCCGCCCAGAGCTTCATCGAGCGGATGACCAACTTCG
ATAAGAACCTGCCCAACGAGAAGGTGCTGCCCAAGCACAGCCTGCTGTACGAGTACTTCACCGTGTATAA
CGAGCTGACCAAAGTGAAATACGTGACCGAGGGAATGAGAAAGCCCGCCTTCCTGAGCGGCGAGCAGAAA
AAGGCCATCGTGGACCTGCTGTTCAAGACCAACCGGAAAGTGACCGTGAAGCAGCTGAAAGAGGACTACT
TCAAGAAAATCGAGTGCTTCGACTCCGTGGAAATCTCCGGCGTGGAAGATCGGTTCAACGCCTCCCTGGG
CACATACCACGATCTGCTGAAAATTATCAAGGACAAGGACTTCCTGGACAATGAGGAAAACGAGGACATT
CTGGAAGATATCGTGCTGACCCTGACACTGTTTGAGGACAGAGAGATGATCGAGGAACGGCTGAAAACCT
ATGCCCACCTGTTCGACGACAAAGTGATGAAGCAGCTGAAGCGGCGGAGATACACCGGCTGGGGCAGGCT
GAGCCGGAAGCTGATCAACGGCATCCGGGACAAGCAGTCCGGCAAGACAATCCTGGATTTCCTGAAGTCC
GACGGCTTCGCCAACAGAAACTTCATGCAGCTGATCCACGACGACAGCCTGACCTTTAAAGAGGACATCC
AGAAAGCCCAGGTGTCCGGCCAGGGCGATAGCCTGCACGAGCACATTGCCAATCTGGCCGGCAGCCCCGC
CATTAAGAAGGGCATCCTGCAGACAGTGAAGGTGGTGGACGAGCTCGTGAAAGTGATGGGCCGGCACAAG
CCCGAGAACATCGTGATCGAAATGGCCAGAGAGAACCAGACCACCCAGAAGGGACAGAAGAACAGCCGCG
AGAGAATGAAGCGGATCGAAGAGGGCATCAAAGAGCTGGGCAGCCAGATCCTGAAAGAACACCCCGTGGA
AAACACCCAGCTGCAGAACGAGAAGCTGTACCTGTACTACCTGCAGAATGGGCGGGATATGTACGTGGAC
CAGGAACTGGACATCAACCGGCTGTCCGACTACGATGTGGACCACATCGTGCCTCAGAGCTTTCTGAAGG
ACGACTCCATCGACAACAAGGTGCTGACCAGAAGCGACAAGGCCCGGGGCAAGAGCGACAACGTGCCCTC
CGAAGAGGTCGTGAAGAAGATGAAGAACTACTGGCGGCAGCTGCTGAACGCCAAGCTGATTACCCAGAGA
AAGTTCGACAATCTGACCAAGGCCGAGAGAGGCGGCCTGAGCGAACTGGATAAGGCCGGCTTCATCAAGA
GACAGCTGGTGGAAACCCGGCAGATCACAAAGCACGTGGCACAGATCCTGGACTCCCGGATGAACACTAA
GTACGACGAGAATGACAAGCTGATCCGGGAAGTGAAAGTGATCACCCTGAAGTCCAAGCTGGTGTCCGAT
TTCCGGAAGGATTTCCAGTTTTACAAAGTGCGCGAGATCAACAACTACCACCACGCCCACGACGCCTACC
TGAACGCCGTCGTGGGAACCGCCCTGATCAAAAAGTACCCTAAGCTGGAAAGCGAGTTCGTGTACGGCGA
CTACAAGGTGTACGACGTGCGGAAGATGATCGCCAAGAGCGAGCAGGAAATCGGCAAGGCTACCGCCAAG
TACTTCTTCTACAGCAACATCATGAACTTTTTCAAGACCGAGATTACCCTGGCCAACGGCGAGATCCGGA
AGCGGCCTCTGATCGAGACAAACGGCGAAACCGGGGAGATCGTGTGGGATAAGGGCCGGGATTTTGCCAC
CGTGCGGAAAGTGCTGAGCATGCCCCAAGTGAATATCGTGAAAAAGACCGAGGTGCAGACAGGCGGCTTC
AGCAAAGAGTCTATCCTGCCCAAGAGGAACAGCGATAAGCTGATCGCCAGAAAGAAGGACTGGGACCCTA
AGAAGTACGGCGGCTTCGACAGCCCCACCGTGGCCTATTCTGTGCTGGTGGTGGCCAAAGTGGAAAAGGG
CAAGTCCAAGAAACTGAAGAGTGTGAAAGAGCTGCTGGGGATCACCATCATGGAAAGAAGCAGCTTCGAG
AAGAATCCCATCGACTTTCTGGAAGCCAAGGGCTACAAAGAAGTGAAAAAGGACCTGATCATCAAGCTGC
CTAAGTACTCCCTGTTCGAGCTGGAAAACGGCCGGAAGAGAATGCTGGCCTCTGCCGGCGAACTGCAGAA
GGGAAACGAACTGGCCCTGCCCTCCAAATATGTGAACTTCCTGTACCTGGCCAGCCACTATGAGAAGCTG
AAGGGCTCCCCCGAGGATAATGAGCAGAAACAGCTGTTTGTGGAACAGCACAAGCACTACCTGGACGAGA
TCATCGAGCAGATCAGCGAGTTCTCCAAGAGAGTGATCCTGGCCGACGCTAATCTGGACAAAGTGCTGTC
CGCCTACAACAAGCACCGGGATAAGCCCATCAGAGAGCAGGCCGAGAATATCATCCACCTGTTTACCCTG
ACCAATCTGGGAGCCCCTGCCGCCTTCAAGTACTTTGACACCACCATCGACCGGAAGAGGTACACCAGCA
CCAAAGAGGTGCTGGACGCCACCCTGATCCACCAGAGCATCACCGGCCTGTACGAGACACGGATCGACCT
GTCTCAGCTGGGAGGCGACAGCGCTGGAGGAGGTGGAAGCGGAGGAGGAGGAAGCGGAGGAGGAGGTAGC
GGACCTAAGAAAAAGAGGAAGGTGGCGGCCGCTGGATCCGGACGGGCTGACGCATTGGACGATTTTGATC
TGGATATGCTGGGAAGTGACGCCCTCGATGATTTTGACCTTGACATGCTTGGTTCGGATGCCCTTGATGA
CTTTGACCTCGACATGCTCGGCAGTGACGCCCTTGATGATTTCGACCTGGACATGCTGATTAACTGTACA
GGCAGTGGAGAGGGCAGAGGAAGTCTGCTAACATGCGGTGACGTCGAGGAGAATCCTGGCCCAATGGCCA
AGCCTTTGTCTCAAGAAGAATCCACCCTCATTGAAAGAGCAACGGCTACAATCAACAGCATCCCCATCTC
TGAAGACTACAGCGTCGCCAGCGCAGCTCTCTCTAGCGACGGCCGCATCTTCACTGGTGTCAATGTATAT
CATTTTACTGGGGGACCTTGTGCAGAACTCGTGGTGCTGGGCACTGCTGCTGCTGCGGCAGCTGGCAACC
TGACTTGTATCGTCGCGATCGGAAATGAGAACAGGGGCATCTTGAGCCCCTGCGGACGGTGCCGACAGGT
GCTTCTCGATCTGCATCCTGGGATCAAAGCCATAGTGAAGGACAGTGATGGACAGCCGACGGCAGTTGGG
ATTCGTGAATTGCTGCCCTCTGGTTATGTGTGGGAGGGCTAAGAATTCGATATCAAGCTTATCGGTAATC
AACCTCTGGATTACAAAATTTGTGAAAGATTGACTGGTATTCTTAACTATGTTGCTCCTTTTACGCTATG
TGGATACGCTGCTTTAATGCCTTTGTATCATGCTATTGCTTCCCGTATGGCTTTCATTTTCTCCTCCTTG
TATAAATCCTGGTTGCTGTCTCTTTATGAGGAGTTGTGGCCCGTTGTCAGGCAACGTGGCGTGGTGTGCA
CTGTGTTTGCTGACGCAACCCCCACTGGTTGGGGCATTGCCACCACCTGTCAGCTCCTTTCCGGGACTTT
CGCTTTCCCCCTCCCTATTGCCACGGCGGAACTCATCGCCGCCTGCCTTGCCCGCTGCTGGACAGGGGCT
CGGCTGTTGGGCACTGACAATTCCGTGGTGTTGTCGGGGAAATCATCGTCCTTTCCTTGGCTGCTCGCCT
GTGTTGCCACCTGGATTCTGCGCGGGACGTCCTTCTGCTACGTCCCTTCGGCCCTCAATCCAGCGGACCT
TCCTTCCCGCGGCCTGCTGCCGGCTCTGCGGCCTCTTCCGCGTCTTCGCCTTCGCCCTCAGACGAGTCGG
ATCTCCCTTTGGGCCGCCTCCCCGCATCGATACCGTCGACCTCGAGACCTAGAAAAACATGGAGCAATCA
CAAGTAGCAATACAGCAGCTACCAATGCTGATTGTGCCTGGCTAGAAGCACAAGAGGAGGAGGAGGTGGG
TTTTCCAGTCACACCTCAGGTACCTTTAAGACCAATGACTTACAAGGCAGCTGTAGATCTTAGCCACTTT
TTAAAAGAAAAGGGGGGACTGGAAGGGCTAATTCACTCCCAACGAAGACAAGATATCCTTGATCTGTGGA
TCTACCACACACAAGGCTACTTCCCTGATTGGCAGAACTACACACCAGGGCCAGGGATCAGATATCCACT
GACCTTTGGATGGTGCTACAAGCTAGTACCAGTTGAGCAAGAGAAGGTAGAAGAAGCCAATGAAGGAGAG
AACACCCGCTTGTTACACCCTGTGAGCCTGCATGGGATGGATGACCCGGAGAGAGAAGTATTAGAGTGGA
GGTTTGACAGCCGCCTAGCATTTCATCACATGGCCCGAGAGCTGCATCCGGACTGTACTGGGTCTCTCTG
GTTAGACCAGATCTGAGCCTGGGAGCTCTCTGGCTAACTAGGGAACCCACTGCTTAAGCCTCAATAAAGC
TTGCCTTGAGTGCTTCAAGTAGTGTGTGCCCGTCTGTTGTGTGACTCTGGTAACTAGAGATCCCTCAGAC
CCTTTTAGTCAGTGTGGAAAATCTCTAGCAGGGCCCGTTTAAACCCGCTGATCAGCCTCGACTGTGCCTT
CTAGTTGCCAGCCATCTGTTGTTTGCCCCTCCCCCGTGCCTTCCTTGACCCTGGAAGGTGCCACTCCCAC
TGTCCTTTCCTAATAAAATGAGGAAATTGCATCGCATTGTCTGAGTAGGTGTCATTCTATTCTGGGGGGT
GGGGTGGGGCAGGACAGCAAGGGGGAGGATTGGGAAGACAATAGCAGGCATGCTGGGGATGCGGTGGGCT
CTATGGCTTCTGAGGCGGAAAGAACCAGCTGGGGCTCTAGGGGGTATCCCC
[124 nt withheld, positions 6912-7035]
C
[91 nt withheld, positions 7037-7127]
A
[49 nt withheld, positions 7129-7177]
CCTTTGACGTTGGAGTCCACGTTCTTT
[37 nt withheld, positions 7205-7241]
ACCCTATCTCGGTCTATTCTTTTGATTTATAAGGGATTTTGCCGATTTCGGCCTATTGGTTAAAAAATGA
GCTGATTTAACAAAAATTTAACGCGAATTAATTCTGTGGAATGTGTGTCAGTTAGGGTGTGGAAAGTCCC
CAGGCTCCCCAGCAGGCAGAAGTATGCAAAGCATGCATCTCAATTAGTCAGCAACCAGGTGTGGAAAGTC
CCCAGGCTCCCCAGCAGGCAGAAGTATGCAAAGCATGCATCTCAATTAGTCAGCAACCATAGTCCCGCCC
CTAACTCCGCCCATCCCGCCCCTAACTCCGCCCAGTTCCGCCCATTCTCCGCCCCATGGCTGACTAATTT
TTTTTATTTATGCAGAGGCCGAGGCCGCCTCTGCCTCTGAGCTATTCCAGAAGTAGTGAGGAGGCTTTTT
TGGAGGCCTAGGCTTTTGCAAAAAGCTCCCGGGAGCTTGTATATCCATTTTCGGATCTGATCAGCACGTG
TTGACAATTAATCATCGGCATAGTATATCGGCATAGTATAATACGACAAGGTGAGGAACTAAACCATGGC
CAAGTTGACCAGTGCCGTTCCGGTGCTCACCGCGCGCGACGTCGCCGGAGCGGTCGAGTTCTGGACCGAC
CGGCTCGGGTTCTCCCGGGACTTCGTGGAGGACGACTTCGCCGGTGTGGTCCGGGACGACGTGACCCTGT
TCATCAGCGCGGTCCAGGACCAGGTGGTGCCGGACAACACCCTGGCCTGGGTGTGGGTGCGCGGCCTGGA
CGAGCTGTACGCCGAGTGGTCGGAGGTCGTGTCCACGAACTTCCGGGACGCCTCCGGGCCGGCCATGACC
GAGATCGGCGAGCAGCCGTGGGGGCGGGAGTTCGCCCTGCGCGACCCGGCCGGCAACTGCGTGCACTTCG
TGGCCGAGGAGCAGGACTGACACGTGCTACGAGATTTCGATTCCACCGCCGCCTTCTATGAAAGGTTGGG
CTTCGGAATCGTTTTCCGGGACGCCGGCTGGATGATCCTCCAGCGCGGGGATCTCATGCTGGAGTTCTTC
GCCCACCCCAACTTGTTTATTGCAGCTTATAATGGTTACAAATAAAGCAATAGCATCACAAATTTCACAA
ATAAAGCATTTTTTTCACTGCATTCTAGTTGTGGTTTGTCCAAACTCATCAATGTATCTTATCATGTCTG
TATACCGTCGACCTCTAGCTAGAGCTTGGCGTAATCATGGTCATAGCTGTTTCCTGTGTGAAATTGTTAT
CCGCTCACAATTCCACACAACATACGAGCCGGAAGCATAAAGTGTAAAGCCTGGGGTGCCTAATGAGTGA
GCTAACTCACATTAATTGCGTTGCGCTCACTGCCCGCTTTCCAGTCGGGAAACCTGTCGTGCCAGCTGCA
TTAATGAATCGGCCAACGCGCGGGGAGAGGCGGTTTGCGTATTGGGCGCTCTTCCGCTTCCTCGCTCACT
GACTCGCTGCGCTCGGTCGTTCGGCTGCGGCGAGCGGTATCAGCTCACTCAAAGGCGGTAATACGGTTAT
CCACAGAATCAGGGGATAACGCAGGAAAGAACATGTGAGCAAAAGGCCAGCAAAAGGCCAGGAACCGTAA
AAAGGCCGCGTTGCTGGCGTTTTTCCATAGGCTCCGCCCCCCTGACGAGCATCACAAAAATCGACGCTCA
AGTCAGAGGTGGCGAAACCCGACAGGACTATAAAGATACCAGGCGTTTCCCCCTGGAAGCTCCCTCGTGC
GCTCTCCTGTTCCGACCCTGCCGCTTACCGGATACCTGTCCGCCTTTCTCCCTTCGGGAAGCGTGGCGCT
TTCTCATAGCTCACGCTGTAGGTATCTCAGTTCGGTGTAGGTCGTTCGCTCCAAGCTGGGCTGTGTGCAC
GAACCCCCCGTTCAGCCCGACCGCTGCGCCTTATCCGGTAACTATCGTCTTGAGTCCAACCCGGTAAGAC
ACGACTTATCGCCACTGGCAGCAGCCACTGGTAACAGGATTAGCAGAGCGAGGTATGTAGGCGGTGCTAC
AGAGTTCTTGAAGTGGTGGCCTAACTACGGCTACACTAGAAGAACAGTATTTGGTATCTGCGCTCTGCTG
AAGCCAGTTACCTTCGGAAAAAGAGTTGGTAGCTCTTGATCCGGCAAACAAACCACCGCTGGTAGCGGTG
GTTTTTTTGTTTGCAAGCAGCAGATTACGCGCAGAAAAAAAGGATCTCAAGAAGATCCTTTGATCTTTTC
TACGGGGTCTGACGCTCAGTGGAACGAAAACTCACGTTAAGGGATTTTGGTCATGAGATTATCAAAAAGG
ATCTTCACCTAGATCCTTTTAAATTAAAAATGAAGTTTTAAATCAATCTAAAGTATATATGAGTAAACTT
GGTCTGACAGTTACCAATGCTTAATCAGTGAGGCACCTATCTCAGCGATCTGTCTATTTCGTTCATCCAT
AGTTGCCTGACTCCCCGTCGTGTAGATAACTACGATACGGGAGGGCTTACCATCTGGCCCCAGTGCTGCA
ATGATACCGCGAGACCCACGCTCACCGGCTCCAGATTTATCAGCAATAAACCAGCCAGCCGGAAGGGCCG
AGCGCAGAAGTGGTCCTGCAACTTTATCCGCCTCCATCCAGTCTATTAATTGTTGCCGGGAAGCTAGAGT
AAGTAGTTCGCCAGTTAATAGTTTGCGCAACGTTGTTGCCATTGCTACAGGCATCGTGGTGTCACGCTCG
TCGTTTGGTATGGCTTCATTCAGCTCCGGTTCCCAACGATCAAGGCGAGTTACATGATCCCCCATGTTGT
GCAAAAAAGCGGTTAGCTCCTTCGGTCCTCCGATCGTTGTCAGAAGTAAGTTGGCCGCAGTGTTATCACT
CATGGTTATGGCAGCACTGCATAATTCTCTTACTGTCATGCCATCCGTAAGATGCTTTTCTGTGACTGGT
GAGTACTCAACCAAGTCATTCTGAGAATAGTGTATGCGGCGACCGAGTTGCTCTTGCCCGGCGTCAATAC
GGGATAATACCGCGCCACATAGCAGAACTTTAAAAGTGCTCATCATTGGAAAACGTTCTTCGGGGCGAAA
ACTCTCAAGGATCTTACCGCTGTTGAGATCCAGTTCGATGTAACCCACTCGTGCACCCAACTGATCTTCA
GCATCTTTTACTTTCACCAGCGTTTCTGGGTGAGCAAAAACAGGAAGGCAAAATGCCGCAAAAAAGGGAA
TAAGGGCGACACGGAAATGTTGAATACTCATACTCTTCCTTTTTCAATATTATTGAAGCATTTATCAGGG
TTATTGTCTCATGAGCGGATACATATTTGAATGTATTTAGAAAAATAAACAAATAGGGGTTCCGCGCACA
TTTCCCCGAAAAGTGCCACCTGACGTCGACGGATCGGGAGATCTCCCGATCCCCTATGGTGCACTCTCAG
TACAATCTGCTCTGATGCCGCATAGTTAAGCCAGTATCTGCTCCCTGCTTGTGTGTTGGAGGTCGCTGAG
TAGTGCGCGAGCAAAATTTAAGCTACAACAAGGCAAGGCTTGACCGACAATTGCATGAAGAATCTGCTTA
GGGTTAGGCGTTTTGCGCTGCTTCGCGATGTACGGGCCAGATATACGCGTTGACATTGATTATTGACTAG
TTATTAATAGTAATCAATTACGGGGTCATTAGTTCATAGCCCATATATGGAGTTCCGCGTTACATAACTT
ACGGTAAATGGCCCGCCTGGCTGACCGCCCAACGACCCCCGCCCATTGACGTCAATAATGACGTATGTTC
CCATAGTAACGCCAATAGGGACTTTCCATTGACGTCAATGGGTGGAGTATTTACGGTAAACTGCCCACTT
GGCAGTACATCAAGTGTATCATATGCCAAGTACGCCCCCTATTGACGTCAATGACGGTAAATGGCCCGCC
TGGCATTATGCCCAGTACATGACCTTATGGGACTTTCCTACTTGGCAGTACATCTACGTATTAGTCATCG
CTATTACCATGGTGATGCGGTTTTGGCAGTACATCAATGGGCGTGGATAGCGGTTTGACTCACGGGGATT
TCCAAGTCTCCACCCCATTGACGTCAATGGGAGTTTGTTTTGGCACCAAAATCAACGGGACTTTCCAAAA
TGTCGTAACAACTCCGCCCCATTGACGCAAATGGGCGGTAGGCGTGTACGGTGGGAGGTCTATATAAGCA
GCGCGTTTTGCCTGTACTGGGTCTCTCTGGTTAGACCAGATCTGAGCCTGGGAGCTCTCTGGCTAACTAG
GGAACCCACTGCTTAAGCCTCAATAAAGCTTGCCTTGAGTGCTTCAAGTAGTGTGTGCCCGTCTGTTGTG
TGACTCTGGTAACTAGAGATCCCTCAGACCCTTTTAGTCAGTGTGGAAAATCTCTAGCAGTGGCGCCCGA
ACAGGGACTTGAAAGCGAAAGGGAAACCAGAGGAGCTCTCTCGACGCAGGACTCGGCTTGCTGAAGCGCG
CACGGCAAGAGGCGAGGGGCGGCGACTGGTGAGTACGCCAAAAATTTTGACTAGCGGAGGCTAGAAGGAG
AGAGATGGGTGCGAGAGCGTCAGTATTAAGCGGGGGAGAATTAGATCGCGATGGGAAAAAATTCGGTTAA
GGCCAGGGGGAAAGAAAAAATATAAATTAAAACATATAGTATGGGCAAGCAGGGAGCTAGAACGATTCGC
AGTTAATCCTGGCCTGTTAGAAACATCAGAAGGCTGTAGACAAATACTGGGACAGCTACAACCATCCCTT
CAGACAGGATCAGAAGAACTTAGATCATTATATAATACAGTAGCAACCCTCTATTGTGTGCATCAAAGGA
TAGAGATAAAAGACACCAAGGAAGCTTTAGACAAGATAGAGGAAGAGCAAAACAAAAGTAAGACCACCGC
ACAGCAAGCGGCCGCTGATCTTCAGACCTGGAGGAGGAGATATGAGGGACAATTGGAGAAGTGAATTATA
TAAATATAAAGTAGTAAAAATTGAACCATTAGGAGTAGCACCCACCAAGGCAAAGAGAAGAGTGGTGCAG
AGAGAAAAAAGAGCAGTGGGAATAGGAGCTTTGTTCCTTGGGTTCTTGGGAGCAGCAGGAAGCACTATGG
GCGCAGCGTCAATGACGCTGACGGTACAGGCCAGACAATTATTGTCTGGTATAGTGCAGCAGCAGAACAA
TTTGCTGAGGGCTATTGAGGCGCAACAGCATCTGTTGCAACTCACAGTCTGGGGCATCAAGCAGCTCCAG
GCAAGAATCCTGGCTGTGGAAAGATACCTAAAGGATCAACAGCTCCTGGGGATTTGGGGTTGCTCTGGAA
AACTCATTTGCACCACTGCTGTGCCTTGGAATGCTAGTTGGAGTAATAAATCTCTGGAACAGATTTGGAA
TCACACGACCTGGATGGAGTGGGACAGAGAAATTAACAATTACACAAGCTTAATACACTCCTTAATTGAA
GAATCGCAAAACCAGCAAGAAAAGAATGAACAAGAATTATTGGAATTAGATAAATGGGCAAGTTTGTGGA
ATTGGTTTAACATAACAAATTGGCTGTGGTATATAAAATTATTCATAATGATAGTAGGAGGCTTGGTAGG
TTTAAGAATAGTTTTTGCTGTACTTTCTATAGTGAATAGAGTTAGGCAGGGATATTCACCATTATCGTTT
CAGACCCACCTCCCAACCCCGAGGGGACCCGACAGGCCCGAAGGAATAGAAGAAGAAGGTGGAGAGAGAG
ACAGAGACAGATCCATTCGATTAGTGAACGGATCGGCACTGCGTGCGCCAATTCTGCAGACAAATGGCAG
TATTCATCCACAATTTTAAAAGAAAAGGGGGGATTGGGGGGTACAGTGCAGGGGAAAGAATAGTAGACAT
AATAGCAACAGACATACAAACTAAAGAATTACAAAAACAAATTACAAAAATTCAAAATTTTCGGGTTTAT
TACAGGGACAGCAGAGATCCAGTTTGGTTAATTAGCTAGCGAGGGCCTATTTCCCATGATTCCTTCATAT
TTGCATATACGATACAAGGCTGTTAGAGAGATAATTGGAATTAATTTGACTGTAAACACAAAGATATTAG
TACAAAATACGTGACGTAGAAAGTAATAATTTCTTGGGTAGTTTGCAGTTTTAAAATTATGTTTTAAAAT
GGACTATCATATGCTTACCGTAACTTGAAAGTATTTCGATTTCTTGGCTTTATATATCTTGTGGAAAGGA
CGAAACACCGGTAGACACTTGCCCCGAGTC
Features (pLannotate 1.2.2; 38 found; start..end, strand, type, name):
     18..36      +  misc_RNA       MS2 stem loop: stem loop that binds the bacteriophage MS2 coat protein
     47..83      +  misc_RNA       gRNA scaffold (fragment): guide RNA scaffold for the Streptococcus pyogenes CRISPR/Cas9 system
     88..106     +  misc_RNA       MS2 stem loop: stem loop that binds the bacteriophage MS2 coat protein
    117..136     +  misc_RNA       gRNA scaffold (fragment): guide RNA scaffold for the Streptococcus pyogenes CRISPR/Cas9 system
    149..167     +  CDS            small t antigen (fragment): SV40 (simian virus 40) small t antigen
    193..404     +  promoter       EF-1α core promoter: core promoter for human elongation factor EF-1α
    421..468     +  CDS            nucleoplasmin NLS: bipartite nuclear localization signal from nucleoplasmin
    468..4569    +  CDS            dCas9 (fragment): catalytically dead mutant of the Cas9 endonuclease from the Streptococcus pyogenes Type II CRISPR/Cas system RNA-guided DNA-binding protein that lacks endonuclease activity due to the D10A mutation in the RuvC catalytic domain and the N863A mutation in the HNH catalytic domain
   4894..5292    +  CDS            BSD: blasticidin S deaminase; Aspergillus terreus BSD; confers resistance to blasticidin
   5293..5314    +  misc_feature   MCS (fragment): pBluescript multiple cloning site
   5317..5905    +  misc_feature   WPRE: woodchuck hepatitis virus posttranscriptional regulatory element
   5842..6423    +  CDS            nef (fragment): NEF_HV1H2 - Experimental evidence at protein level: Swiss-Prot protein existence level 1. Extracellular Nef protein targets CD4(+) T-lymphocytes for apoptosis by interacting with CXCR4 surface receptors. From Human immunodeficiency virus type 1 group M subtype B (isolate HXB2) (HIV-1).
   6430..6610    +  LTR            5' LTR (truncated): truncated 5' long terminal repeat (LTR) from HIV-1
   6642..6866    +  polyA_signal   bGH poly(A) signal: bovine growth hormone polyadenylation signal
   6870..6891    +  promoter       SV40 promoter (fragment): SV40 enhancer and early promoter
   6912..7340    +  rep_origin     f1 ori (sequence partly withheld): f1 bacteriophage origin of replication; arrow indicates direction of (+) strand synthesis
   7354..7683    +  promoter       SV40 promoter: SV40 enhancer and early promoter
   7731..7778    +  promoter       EM7 promoter: synthetic bacterial promoter&nbsp
   7797..8171    +  CDS            BleoR: antibiotic-binding protein; Sh ble from Streptoalloteichus hindustanus; confers resistance to bleomycin, phleomycin, and Zeocin™
   8181..8306    +  CDS            ble (fragment): BLE_KLEPN - Experimental evidence at protein level: Swiss-Prot protein existence level 1. Binding protein with a strong affinity to the bleomycin family of antibiotics. Binds to CL990; an antimitotic-antibiotic compound. From Klebsiella pneumoniae.
   8301..8422    +  polyA_signal   SV40 poly(A) signal: SV40 polyadenylation signal
   8493..8515    -  protein_bind   lac operator (fragment): The lac repressor binds to the lac operator to inhibit transcription in E. coli. This inhibition can be relieved by adding lactose or isopropyl-β-D-thiogalactopyranoside (IPTG). lac repressor encoded by lacI
   8519..8549    -  promoter       lac promoter: promoter for the E. coli lac operon
   8564..8585    -  protein_bind   CAP binding site: CAP binding activates transcription in the presence of cAMP. E. coli catabolite activator protein
   8598..8690    -  CDS            lacI (fragment): lac repressor; lacI; The lac repressor binds to the lac operator to inhibit transcription in E. coli. This inhibition can be relieved by adding lactose or isopropyl-β-D-thiogalactopyranoside (IPTG).
   8873..9461    -  rep_origin     ori: high-copy-number ColE1/pMB1/pBR322/pUC origin of replication
   9632..10492   -  CDS            AmpR: β-lactamase; bla; confers resistance to ampicillin, carbenicillin, and related antibiotics
  10493..10597   -  promoter       AmpR promoter: bla
  10656..10708   -  misc_feature   bom (fragment): basis of mobility region from pBR322
  10863..11242   +  enhancer       CMV enhancer: human cytomegalovirus immediate early enhancer
  11243..11442   +  promoter       CMV promoter: human cytomegalovirus (CMV) immediate early promoter
  11460..11640   +  LTR            5' LTR (truncated): truncated 5' long terminal repeat (LTR) from HIV-1
  11687..11812   +  misc_feature   HIV-1 Ψ: packaging signal of human immunodeficiency virus type 1
  11796..12159   +  CDS            HIV-1 gag (fragment): gag protein from human immunodeficiency virus 1; gag
  12305..12538   +  misc_feature   RRE: The Rev response element (RRE) of HIV-1 allows for Rev-dependent mRNA export from the nucleus to the cytoplasm.
  12915..13015   +  CDS            Rev (fragment): human immunodeficiency virus 1 (HIV-1) Rev protein; rev; enhances nuclear export of unspliced and incompletely spliced viral mRNAs
  13065..13182   +  misc_feature   cPPT/CTS: central polypurine tract and central termination sequence of HIV-1
  13232..13472   +  promoter       U6 promoter: RNA polymerase III promoter for human U6 snRNA
