[The description below was written by a language model from this plasmid's Addgene catalogue record and pLannotate feature annotations shown in this document.]
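Description:
lentiSAMv2 rs11257655-guide2 is a lentiviral CRISPR activation plasmid built on the lentiSAMv2 backbone. It carries a single guide RNA directed at a human pancreatic islet enhancer that contains the type 2 diabetes-associated variant rs11257655 at the CDC123/CAMK1D GWAS locus. The 13.5 kb plasmid is propagated in E. coli through a high-copy ColE1/pUC origin with ampicillin resistance, and the record lists a recombination-deficient strain (Stbl3), as is usual for LTR-containing vectors. The backbone also contains an f1 origin and an SV40/EM7-driven bleomycin/Zeocin resistance cassette that lies outside the proviral region.

The transfer cassette has a CMV enhancer/promoter fused to a truncated HIV-1 5' LTR, followed by the Ψ packaging signal, a partial gag sequence, the RRE and the cPPT/CTS. It is closed by a WPRE and a truncated 3' LTR with a downstream bGH polyadenylation signal. Within it, a human U6 promoter drives the guide, which is embedded in an S. pyogenes scaffold modified with two MS2 stem loops. These loops can recruit MS2 coat protein-fused activator domains, which in the SAM system are normally supplied from a separate construct not described here. Downstream, the EF-1α core promoter expresses nucleoplasmin NLS-tagged, catalytically dead Cas9 (D10A/N863A). According to the catalogue entry, dCas9 is fused to VP64 and linked by a 2A peptide to blasticidin S deaminase. The feature table annotates dCas9 and BSD but not VP64 or 2A, which presumably fall in the unannotated gap between them.

Blasticidin selection enriches transduced mammalian cells. The construct is intended to activate the targeted enhancer in order to study its regulatory function.
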