Addgene plasmid #118205: lentiSAMv2 rs11257655-guide2
Purpose: CRISPR-mediated activation of human islet enhancer containing T2D-associated variant rs11257655 (CDC123/CAMK1D GWAS locus)
Depositing lab: Jorge Ferrer. Depositing organization: Imperial College London. Publication: Human pancreatic islet three-dimensional chromatin architecture provides insights into the genetics of type 2 diabetes. Miguel-Escalada I, Bonas-Guarch S, Cebola I, Ponsa-Cobas J, Mendieta-Esteban J, Atla G, Javierre BM, Rolando DMY, Farabella I, Morgan CC, Garcia-Hurtado J, Beucher A, Moran I, Pasquali L, Ramos-Rodriguez M, Appel EVR, Linneberg A, Gjesing AP, Witte DR, Pedersen O, Grarup N, Ravassard P, Torrents D, Mercader JM, Piemonti L, Berney T, de Koning EJP, Kerr-Conte J, Pattou F, Fedko IO, Groop L, Prokopenko I, Hansen T, Marti-Renom MA, Fraser P, Ferrer J. Nat Genet. 2019 Jun 28. pii: 10.1038/s41588-019-0457-0. doi: 10.1038/s41588-019-0457-0. PubMed 31253982.
Backbone
  Vector backbone: lentiSAMv2
  Backbone manufacturer: Feng Zhang (Addgene #75112)
  Vector type: Mammalian Expression, Lentiviral, CRISPR
  Selectable markers: Blasticidin
Growth in bacteria
  Bacterial resistance: Ampicillin, 100 μg/mL
  Growth temperature: 37°C
  Growth strain: Stbl3
  Copy number: High Copy
Gene/Insert
  Gene/Insert name: dCas9-VP64-2A-BlastR
  gRNA/shRNA sequence: GTAGACACTTGCCCCGAGTC
  Species: H. sapiens (human)
  Promoter: EF1a core and U6
  Cloning method: Restriction Enzyme; 5′ cloning site Unknown (destroyed during cloning); 3′ cloning site Unknown (destroyed during cloning)
  Sequencing primers: 5′ GATCCGCCACCATGGATGC
Terms and licenses: Academic/Nonprofit Terms; Industry Terms: Not Available to Industry
Depositor comments: Please visit https://www.biorxiv.org/content/early/2018/08/27/400291 for bioRxiv preprint.
How to cite: lentiSAMv2 rs11257655-guide2 was a gift from Jorge Ferrer (Addgene plasmid # 118205 ; http://n2t.net/addgene:118205 ; RRID:Addgene_118205)
