>Addgene plasmid #118205 | lentiSAMv2 rs11257655-guide2 | depositor partial sequence | sequence record 223313 | Guide RNA, MS2 stem loops
NNNNNNNNTNNAGTTTTAAATTATNTTTTAAAATGGACTATCATATGCTTACCGTAACTTGAAAGTATTT
CGATTTCTTGGCTTTATATATCTTGTGGAAAGGACGAAACACCGGTAGACACTTGCCCCGAGTCGTTTTA
GAGCTAGGCCAACATGAGGATCACCCATGTCTGCAGGGCCTAGCAAGTTAAAATAAGGCTAGTCCGTTAT
CAACTTGGCCAACATGAGGATCACCCATGTCTGCAGGGCCAAGTGGCACCGAGTCGGTGCTTTTTTTGGA
TCCTAGGTCTTGAAAGGAGTGGGAATTGGCTCCGGTGCCCGTCAGTGGGCAGAGCGCACATCGCCCACAG
TCCCCGAGAAGTTGGGGGGAGGGGTCGGCAATTGATCCGGTGCCTAGAGAAGGTGGCGCGGGGTAAACTG
GGAAAGTGATGTCGTGTACTGGCTCCGCCTTTTTCCCGAGGGTGGGGGAGAACCGTATATAAGTGCAGTA
GTCGCCGTGAACGTTCTTTTTCGCAACGGGTTTGCCGCCAGAACACAGGCGTACGGCCACCATGAAAAGG
CCGGCGGCCACGAAAAAGGCCGGCCAGGCAAAAAAGAAAAAGGACAAGAAGTACAGCATCGGCCTGGCCA
TCGGCACCAACTCTGTGGGCTGGGCCGTGATCACCGACGAGTACAAGGTGCCCAGCAAGAAATTCAAGGT
GCTGGGCAACACCGACCGGCACAGCATCAAGAAGAACCTGATCGGAGCCCTGCTGTTCGACAGCGGCGAA
ACAGCCGAGGCCACCCGGCTGAAGAGAACCGCCAGAAGAAGATACACCAGACGGAAGAACCGGATCTGCT
ATCTGCAAGAGATCTTCAGCAACGAGATGGCCAAGGTGGACGACAGCTTCTTCCACAGACTGGAAGAGTC
CTTCCTGGTGGAAGAGGATAAGAAGCACGAGCGGCACCCCATCTTCGGCAACATCGTGGACGAGGTGGCC
TACCACGAGAAGTACCCCACCATCTACCACCTGAGAAAGAAACTGGTGGACAGCACCGACAAGGCCGACC
TGCGGCTGATCTATCTGGCCCTGGCCCACATGATCAAGTTCCGGGGCCACTTCCTGATCGAGGGCGACCT
GAACCCCGACAACAGCGACGTGGACAAGCTGTTCATCCAGCTGGTGCAAACCTACAACCAGCTGTTCAAG
GAAAACCCATCAACGCAGCGGGCTGGAAGCCAAGGCATCCTGGCTGCCAACTGAACAAAGACAAAAGGCT
GGAAAAATTGATCCCCCACTTCCCCGGGAAAAAAAAAAGGGCCGGTTCCGAACCTTATTGCCCGAAGCCG
GGGCTGACCCCCCATTTAAAAAAAATTTTCACTTGGCCGAGAAGCCCAATTGGCTTTAAAAAGGGAACTC
TAAAAAAACAACGGAGAACACCTGTGGGCACAAATGGACAACATAACCAACATGTTTTGTGCCCAAAAAA
ATCTCAGACACCTCTCGGGAAGAACCTCAGGAGAGACAACACAATACAGGCCGCTCGNGCCNCTTTTATG
AAAAAAAACACCACAACCAGGACCTCGCATAGACNNCGCNGGGCNGGCTNGAANAAAATAATTTATNTCT
ACNCAAGGAANGACGCCGCCTAATGGAGGCACGNGAGNTAACTGTAACTTCTCTCTGCAAAAGGGACGAG
GGGTCCAAGGTAAGGAAAGNGAAAGGCGGGACNNCCCCTCTCCCAGAAGCTCTGGTAAGTGTAATTTGGG
AGAAGAATTCGCATACAGCGTTTA
